>Addgene plasmid #205456 | TRE-UBC-hCD24-T2A-GFP | addgene full sequence | sequence record 408920 | Addgene NGS Result
TATGGTGCACTCTCAGTACAATCTGCTCTGATGCCGCATAGTTAAGCCAGTATCTGCTCCCTGCTTGTGT
GTTGGAGGTCGCTGAGTAGTGCGCGAGCAAAATTTAAGCTACAACAAGGCAAGGCTTGACCGACAATTGC
ATGAAGAATCTGCTTAGGGTTAGGCGTTTTGCGCTGCTTCGCGATGTACGGGCCAGATATACGCGTTGAC
ATTGATTATTGACTAGTTATTAATAGTAATCAATTACGGGGTCATTAGTTCATAGCCCATATATGGAGTT
CCGCGTTACATAACTTACGGTAAATGGCCCGCCTGGCTGACCGCCCAACGACCCCCGCCCATTGACGTCA
ATAATGACGTATGTTCCCATAGTAACGCCAATAGGGACTTTCCATTGACGTCAATGGGTGGAGTATTTAC
GGTAAACTGCCCACTTGGCAGTACATCAAGTGTATCATATGCCAAGTACGCCCCCTATTGACGTCAATGA
CGGTAAATGGCCCGCCTGGCATTATGCCCAGTACATGACCTTATGGGACTTTCCTACTTGGCAGTACATC
TACGTATTAGTCATCGCTATTACCATGGTGATGCGGTTTTGGCAGTACATCAATGGGCGTGGATAGCGGT
TTGACTCACGGGGATTTCCAAGTCTCCACCCCATTGACGTCAATGGGAGTTTGTTTTGGCACCAAAATCA
ACGGGACTTTCCAAAATGTCGTAACAACTCCGCCCCATTGACGCAAATGGGCGGTAGGCGTGTACGGTGG
GAGGTCTATATAAGCAGCGCGTTTTGCCTGTACTGGGTCTCTCTGGTTAGACCAGATCTGAGCCTGGGAG
CTCTCTGGCTAACTAGGGAACCCACTGCTTAAGCCTCAATAAAGCTTGCCTTGAGTGCTTCAAGTAGTGT
GTGCCCGTCTGTTGTGTGACTCTGGTAACTAGAGATCCCTCAGACCCTTTTAGTCAGTGTGGAAAATCTC
TAGCAGTGGCGCCCGAACAGGGACTTGAAAGCGAAAGGGAAACCAGAGGAGCTCTCTCGACGCAGGACTC
GGCTTGCTGAAGCGCGCACGGCAAGAGGCGAGGGGCGGCGACTGGTGAGTACGCCAAAAATTTTGACTAG
CGGAGGCTAGAAGGAGAGAGATGGGTGCGAGAGCGTCAGTATTAAGCGGGGGAGAATTAGATCGCGATGG
GAAAAAATTCGGTTAAGGCCAGGGGGAAAGAAAAAATATAAATTAAAACATATAGTATGGGCAAGCAGGG
AGCTAGAACGATTCGCAGTTAATCCTGGCCTGTTAGAAACATCAGAAGGCTGTAGACAAATACTGGGACA
GCTACAACCATCCCTTCAGACAGGATCAGAAGAACTTAGATCATTATATAATACAGTAGCAACCCTCTAT
TGTGTGCATCAAAGGATAGAGATAAAAGACACCAAGGAAGCTTTAGACAAGATAGAGGAAGAGCAAAACA
AAAGTAAGACCACCGCACAGCAAGCGGCCGCTGATCTTCAGACCTGGAGGAGGAGATATGAGGGACAATT
GGAGAAGTGAATTATATAAATATAAAGTAGTAAAAATTGAACCATTAGGAGTAGCACCCACCAAGGCAAA
GAGAAGAGTGGTGCAGAGAGAAAAAAGAGCAGTGGGAATAGGAGCTTTGTTCCTTGGGTTCTTGGGAGCA
GCAGGAAGCACTATGGGCGCAGCGTCAATGACGCTGACGGTACAGGCCAGACAATTATTGTCTGGTATAG
TGCAGCAGCAGAACAATTTGCTGAGGGCTATTGAGGCGCAACAGCATCTGTTGCAACTCACAGTCTGGGG
CATCAAGCAGCTCCAGGCAAGAATCCTGGCTGTGGAAAGATACCTAAAGGATCAACAGCTCCTGGGGATT
TGGGGTTGCTCTGGAAAACTCATTTGCACCACTGCTGTGCCTTGGAATGCTAGTTGGAGTAATAAATCTC
TGGAACAGATTTGGAATCACACGACCTGGATGGAGTGGGACAGAGAAATTAACAATTACACAAGCTTAAT
ACACTCCTTAATTGAAGAATCGCAAAACCAGCAAGAAAAGAATGAACAAGAATTATTGGAATTAGATAAA
TGGGCAAGTTTGTGGAATTGGTTTAACATAACAAATTGGCTGTGGTATATAAAATTATTCATAATGATAG
TAGGAGGCTTGGTAGGTTTAAGAATAGTTTTTGCTGTACTTTCTATAGTGAATAGAGTTAGGCAGGGATA
TTCACCATTATCGTTTCAGACCCACCTCCCAACCCCGAGGGGACCCGACAGGCCCGAAGGAATAGAAGAA
GAAGGTGGAGAGAGAGACAGAGACAGATCCATTCGATTAGTGAACGGATCGGCACTGCGTGCGCCAATTC
TGCAGACAAATGGCAGTATTCATCCACAATTTTAAAAGAAAAGGGGGGATTGGGGGGTACAGTGCAGGGG
AAAGAATAGTAGACATAATAGCAACAGACATACAAACTAAAGAATTACAAAAACAAATTACAAAAATTCA
AAATTTTCGGGTTTATTACAGGGACAGCAGAGATCCAGTTTGGTTAATTCTAGTTTTACTCCCTATCAGT
GATAGAGAACGTATGTCGAGTTTACTCCCTATCAGTGATAGAGAACGATGTCGAGTTTACTCCCTATCAG
TGATAGAGAACGTATGTCGAGTTTACTCCCTATCAGTGATAGAGAACGTATGTCGAGTTTACTCCCTATC
AGTGATAGAGAACGTATGTCGAGTTTATCCCTATCAGTGATAGAGAACGTATGTCGAGTTTACTCCCTAT
CAGTGATAGAGAACGTATGTCGAGGTAGGCGTGTACGGTGGGAGGCCTATATAAGCAGAGCTCGTTTAGT
GAACCGTCAGATCGCCTGGAGAATTCGTTAACGGATCCTCTAGAGCTCAGCCTCGAGATTTAAATTTAAT
TAACCCACCCAAGATCTGGCCTCCGCGCCGGGTTTTGGCGCCTCCCGCGGGCGCCCCCCTCCTCACGGCG
AGCGCTGCCACGTCAGACGAAGGGCGCAGCGAGCGTCCTGATCCTTCCGCCCGGACGCTCAGGACAGCGG
CCCGCTGCTCATAAGACTCGGCCTTAGAACCCCAGTATCAGCAGAAGGACATTTTAGGACGGGACTTGGG
TGACTCTAGGGCACTGGTTTTCTTTCCAGAGAGCGGAACAGGCGAGGAAAAGTAGTCCCTTCTCGGCGAT
TCTGCGGAGGGATCTCCGTGGGGCGGTGAACGCCGATGATTATATAAGGACGCGCCGGGTGTGGCACAGC
TAGTTCCGTCGCAGCCGGGATTTGGGTCGCGGTTCTTGTTTGTGGATCGCTGTGATCGTCACTTGGTGAG
TAGCGGGCTGCTGGGCTGGCCGGGGCTTTCGTGGCCGCCGGGCCGCTCGGTGGGACGGAAGCGTGTGGAG
AGACCGCCAAGGGCTGTAGTCTGGGTCCGCGAGCAAGGTTGCCCTGAACTGGGGGTTGGGGGGAGCGCAG
CAAAATGGCGGCTGTTCCCGAGTCTTGAATGGAAGACGCTTGTGAGGCGGGCTGTGAGGTCGTTGAAACA
AGGTGGGGGGCATGGTGGGCGGCAAGAACCCAAGGTCTTGAGGCCTTCGCTAATGCGGGAAAGCTCTTAT
TCGGGTGAGATGGGCTGGGGCACCATCTGGGGACCCTGACGTGAAGTTTGTCACTGACTGGAGAACTCGG
TTTGTCGTCTGTTGCGGGGGCGGCAGTTATGGCGGTGCCGTTGGGCAGTGCACCCGTACCTTTGGGAGCG
CGCGCCCTCGTCGTGTCGTGACGTCACCCGTTCTGTTGGCTTATAATGCAGGGTGGGGCCACCTGCCGGT
AGGTGTGCGGTAGGCTTTTCTCCGTCGCAGGACGCAGGGTTCGGGCCTAGGGTAGGCTCTCCTGAATCGA
CAGGCGCCGGACCTCTGGTGAGGGGAGGGATAAGTGAGGCGTCAGTTTCTTTGGTCGGTTTTATGTACCT
ATCTTCTTAAGTAGCTGAAGCTCCGGTTTTGAACTATGCGCTCGGGGTTGGCGAGTGTGTTTTGTGAAGT
TTTTTAGGCACCTTTTGAAATGTAATCATTTGGGTCAATATGTAATTTTCAGTGTTAGACTAGTAAATTG
TCCGCTAAATTCTGGCCGTTTTTGGCTTTTTTGTTAGACGAAGCTTGGTACCGAGCTCGGATCTCCACCC
CGTACCGGTTAACCATGGGCAGAGCAATGGTGGCCAGGCTCGGGCTGGGGCTGCTGCTGCTGGCACTGCT
CCTACCCACGCAGATTTATTCCAGTGAAACAACAACTGGAACTTCAAGTAACTCCTCCCAGAGTACTTCC
AACTCTGGGTTGGCCCCAAATCCAACTAATGCCACCACCAAGGCGGCTGGTGGTGCCCTGCAGTCAACAG
CCAGTCTCTTCGTGGTCTCACTCTCTCTTCTGCATCTCTACTCTGGAAGCGGCGAGGGCAGAGGAAGTCT
TCTAACATGCGGTGACGTGGAGGAGAATCCCGGCCCTGTGGTGAGCAAGGGCGAGGAGCTGTTCACCGGG
GTGGTGCCCATCCTGGTCGAGCTGGACGGCGACGTAAACGGCCACAAGTTCAGCGTGTCCGGCGAGGGCG
AGGGCGATGCCACCTACGGCAAGCTGACCCTGAAGTTCATCTGCACCACCGGCAAGCTGCCCGTGCCCTG
GCCCACCCTCGTGACCACCTTGACCTACGGCGTGCAGTGCTTCGCCCGCTACCCCGACCACATGAAGCAG
CACGACTTCTTCAAGTCCGCCATGCCCGAAGGCTACGTCCAGGAGCGCACCATCTTCTTCAAGGACGACG
GCAACTACAAGACCCGCGCCGAGGTGAAGTTCGAGGGCGACACCCTGGTGAACCGCATCGAGCTGAAGGG
CATCGACTTCAAGGAGGACGGCAACATCCTGGGGCACAAGCTGGAGTACAACTACAACAGCCACAAGGTC
TATATCACCGCCGACAAGCAGAAGAACGGCATCAAGGTGAACTTCAAGACCCGCCACAACATCGAGGACG
GCAGCGTGCAGCTCGCCGACCACTACCAGCAGAACACCCCCATCGGCGACGGCCCCGTGCTGCTGCCCGA
CAACCACTACCTGAGCACCCAGTCCGCCCTGAGCAAAGACCCCAACGAGAAGCGCGATCACATGGTCCTG
CTGGAGTTCGTGACCGCCGCCGGGATCACTCTCGGCATGGACGAGCTGTACAAGTAATGTACAAGTAAAG
CGGCCGCGACTCTAGTCCCTCCCAATTCGATATCAAGCTTATCGATAATCAACCTCTGGATTACAAAATT
TGTGAAAGATTGACTGGTATTCTTAACTATGTTGCTCCTTTTACGCTATGTGGATACGCTGCTTTAATGC
CTTTGTATCATGCTATTGCTTCCCGTATGGCTTTCATTTTCTCCTCCTTGTATAAATCCTGGTTGCTGTC
TCTTTATGAGGAGTTGTGGCCCGTTGTCAGGCAACGTGGCGTGGTGTGCACTGTGTTTGCTGACGCAACC
CCCACTGGTTGGGGCATTGCCACCACCTGTCAGCTCCTTTCCGGGACTTTCGCTTTCCCCCTCCCTATTG
CCACGGCGGAACTCATCGCCGCCTGCCTTGCCCGCTGCTGGACAGGGGCTCGGCTGTTGGGCACTGACAA
TTCCGTGGTGTTGTCGGGGAAATCATCGTCCTTTCCTTGGCTGCTCGCCTGTGTTGCCACCTGGATTCTG
CGCGGGACGTCCTTCTGCTACGTCCCTTCGGCCCTCAATCCAGCGGACCTTCCTTCCCGCGGCCTGCTGC
CGGCTCTGCGGCCTCTTCCGCGTCTTCGCCTTCGCCCTCAGACGAGTCGGATCTCCCTTTGGGCCGCCTC
CCCGCATCGATACCGTCGACCTCGATCGAGACCTAGAAAAACATGGAGCAATCACAAGTAGCAATACAGC
AGCTACCAATGCTGATTGTGCCTGGCTAGAAGCACAAGAGGAGGAGGAGGTGGGTTTTCCAGTCACACCT
CAGGTACCTTTAAGACCAATGACTTACAAGGCAGCTGTAGATCTTAGCCACTTTTTAAAAGAAAAGGGGG
GACTGGAAGGGCTAATTCACTCCCAACGAAGACAAGATATCCTTGATCTGTGGATCTACCACACACAAGG
CTACTTCCCTGATTGGCAGAACTACACACCAGGGCCAGGGATCAGATATCCACTGACCTTTGGATGGTGC
TACAAGCTAGTACCAGTTGAGCAAGAGAAGGTAGAAGAAGCCAATGAAGGAGAGAACACCCGCTTGTTAC
ACCCTGTGAGCCTGCATGGGATGGATGACCCGGAGAGAGAAGTATTAGAGTGGAGGTTTGACAGCCGCCT
AGCATTTCATCACATGGCCCGAGAGCTGCATCCGGACTGTACTGGGTCTCTCTGGTTAGACCAGATCTGA
GCCTGGGAGCTCTCTGGCTAACTAGGGAACCCACTGCTTAAGCCTCAATAAAGCTTGCCTTGAGTGCTTC
AAGTAGTGTGTGCCCGTCTGTTGTGTGACTCTGGTAACTAGAGATCCCTCAGACCCTTTTAGTCAGTGTG
GAAAATCTCTAGCAGGGCCCGTTTAAACCCGCTGATCAGCCTCGACTGTGCCTTCTAGTTGCCAGCCATC
TGTTGTTTGCCCCTCCCCCGTGCCTTCCTTGACCCTGGAAGGTGCCACTCCCACTGTCCTTTCCTAATAA
AATGAGGAAATTGCATCGCATTGTCTGAGTAGGTGTCATTCTATTCTGGGGGGTGGGGTGGGGCAGGACA
GCAAGGGGGAGGATTGGGAAGACAATAGCAGGCATGCTGGGGATGCGGTGGGCTCTATGGCTTCTGAGGC
GGAAAGAACCAGCTGGGGCTCTAGGGGGTATCCCC
[124 nt withheld, positions 6896-7019]
C
[91 nt withheld, positions 7021-7111]
A
[49 nt withheld, positions 7113-7161]
CCTTTGACGTTGGAGTCCACGTTCTTT
[37 nt withheld, positions 7189-7225]
ACCCTATCTCGGTCTATTCTTTTGATTTATAAGGGATTTTGCCGATTTCGGCCTATTGGTTAAAAAATGA
GCTGATTTAACAAAAATTTAACGCGAATTAATTCTGTGGAATGTGTGTCAGTTAGGGTGTGGAAAGTCCC
CAGGCTCCCCAGCAGGCAGAAGTATGCAAAGCATGCATCTCAATTAGTCAGCAACCAGGTGTGGAAAGTC
CCCAGGCTCCCCAGCAGGCAGAAGTATGCAAAGCATGCATCTCAATTAGTCAGCAACCATAGTCCCGCCC
CTAACTCCGCCCATCCCGCCCCTAACTCCGCCCAGTTCCGCCCATTCTCCGCCCCATGGCTGACTAATTT
TTTTTATTTATGCAGAGGCCGAGGCCGCCTCTGCCTCTGAGCTATTCCAGAAGTAGTGAGGAGGCTTTTT
TGGAGGCCTAGGCTTTTGCAAAAAGCTCCCGGGAGCTTGTATATCCATTTTCGGATCTGATCAGCACGTG
TTGACAATTAATCATCGGCATAGTATATCGGCATAGTATAATACGACAAGGTGAGGAACTAAACCATGGC
CAAGTTGACCAGTGCCGTTCCGGTGCTCACCGCGCGCGACGTCGCCGGAGCGGTCGAGTTCTGGACCGAC
CGGCTCGGGTTCTCCCGGGACTTCGTGGAGGACGACTTCGCCGGTGTGGTCCGGGACGACGTGACCCTGT
TCATCAGCGCGGTCCAGGACCAGGTGGTGCCGGACAACACCCTGGCCTGGGTGTGGGTGCGCGGCCTGGA
CGAGCTGTACGCCGAGTGGTCGGAGGTCGTGTCCACGAACTTCCGGGACGCCTCCGGGCCGGCCATGACC
GAGATCGGCGAGCAGCCGTGGGGGCGGGAGTTCGCCCTGCGCGACCCGGCCGGCAACTGCGTGCACTTCG
TGGCCGAGGAGCAGGACTGACACGTGCTACGAGATTTCGATTCCACCGCCGCCTTCTATGAAAGGTTGGG
CTTCGGAATCGTTTTCCGGGACGCCGGCTGGATGATCCTCCAGCGCGGGGATCTCATGCTGGAGTTCTTC
GCCCACCCCAACTTGTTTATTGCAGCTTATAATGGTTACAAATAAAGCAATAGCATCACAAATTTCACAA
ATAAAGCATTTTTTTCACTGCATTCTAGTTGTGGTTTGTCCAAACTCATCAATGTATCTTATCATGTCTG
TATACCGTCGACCTCTAGCTAGAGCTTGGCGTAATCATGGTCATAGCTGTTTCCTGTGTGAAATTGTTAT
CCGCTCACAATTCCACACAACATACGAGCCGGAAGCATAAAGTGTAAAGCCTGGGGTGCCTAATGAGTGA
GCTAACTCACATTAATTGCGTTGCGCTCACTGCCCGCTTTCCAGTCGGGAAACCTGTCGTGCCAGCTGCA
TTAATGAATCGGCCAACGCGCGGGGAGAGGCGGTTTGCGTATTGGGCGCTCTTCCGCTTCCTCGCTCACT
GACTCGCTGCGCTCGGTCGTTCGGCTGCGGCGAGCGGTATCAGCTCACTCAAAGGCGGTAATACGGTTAT
CCACAGAATCAGGGGATAACGCAGGAAAGAACATGTGAGCAAAAGGCCAGCAAAAGGCCAGGAACCGTAA
AAAGGCCGCGTTGCTGGCGTTTTTCCATAGGCTCCGCCCCCCTGACGAGCATCACAAAAATCGACGCTCA
AGTCAGAGGTGGCGAAACCCGACAGGACTATAAAGATACCAGGCGTTTCCCCCTGGAAGCTCCCTCGTGC
GCTCTCCTGTTCCGACCCTGCCGCTTACCGGATACCTGTCCGCCTTTCTCCCTTCGGGAAGCGTGGCGCT
TTCTCATAGCTCACGCTGTAGGTATCTCAGTTCGGTGTAGGTCGTTCGCTCCAAGCTGGGCTGTGTGCAC
GAACCCCCCGTTCAGCCCGACCGCTGCGCCTTATCCGGTAACTATCGTCTTGAGTCCAACCCGGTAAGAC
ACGACTTATCGCCACTGGCAGCAGCCACTGGTAACAGGATTAGCAGAGCGAGGTATGTAGGCGGTGCTAC
AGAGTTCTTGAAGTGGTGGCCTAACTACGGCTACACTAGAAGAACAGTATTTGGTATCTGCGCTCTGCTG
AAGCCAGTTACCTTCGGAAAAAGAGTTGGTAGCTCTTGATCCGGCAAACAAACCACCGCTGGTAGCGGTG
GTTTTTTTGTTTGCAAGCAGCAGATTACGCGCAGAAAAAAAGGATCTCAAGAAGATCCTTTGATCTTTTC
TACGGGGTCTGACGCTCAGTGGAACGAAAACTCACGTTAAGGGATTTTGGTCATGAGATTATCAAAAAGG
ATCTTCACCTAGATCCTTTTAAATTAAAAATGAAGTTTTAAATCAATCTAAAGTATATATGAGTAAACTT
GGTCTGACAGTTACCAATGCTTAATCAGTGAGGCACCTATCTCAGCGATCTGTCTATTTCGTTCATCCAT
AGTTGCCTGACTCCCCGTCGTGTAGATAACTACGATACGGGAGGGCTTACCATCTGGCCCCAGTGCTGCA
ATGATACCGCGAGACCCACGCTCACCGGCTCCAGATTTATCAGCAATAAACCAGCCAGCCGGAAGGGCCG
AGCGCAGAAGTGGTCCTGCAACTTTATCCGCCTCCATCCAGTCTATTAATTGTTGCCGGGAAGCTAGAGT
AAGTAGTTCGCCAGTTAATAGTTTGCGCAACGTTGTTGCCATTGCTACAGGCATCGTGGTGTCACGCTCG
TCGTTTGGTATGGCTTCATTCAGCTCCGGTTCCCAACGATCAAGGCGAGTTACATGATCCCCCATGTTGT
GCAAAAAAGCGGTTAGCTCCTTCGGTCCTCCGATCGTTGTCAGAAGTAAGTTGGCCGCAGTGTTATCACT
CATGGTTATGGCAGCACTGCATAATTCTCTTACTGTCATGCCATCCGTAAGATGCTTTTCTGTGACTGGT
GAGTACTCAACCAAGTCATTCTGAGAATAGTGTATGCGGCGACCGAGTTGCTCTTGCCCGGCGTCAATAC
GGGATAATACCGCGCCACATAGCAGAACTTTAAAAGTGCTCATCATTGGAAAACGTTCTTCGGGGCGAAA
ACTCTCAAGGATCTTACCGCTGTTGAGATCCAGTTCGATGTAACCCACTCGTGCACCCAACTGATCTTCA
GCATCTTTTACTTTCACCAGCGTTTCTGGGTGAGCAAAAACAGGAAGGCAAAATGCCGCAAAAAAGGGAA
TAAGGGCGACACGGAAATGTTGAATACTCATACTCTTCCTTTTTCAATATTATTGAAGCATTTATCAGGG
TTATTGTCTCATGAGCGGATACATATTTGAATGTATTTAGAAAAATAAACAAATAGGGGTTCCGCGCACA
TTTCCCCGAAAAGTGCCACCTGACGTCGACGGATCGGGAGATCTCCCGATCCCC
Features (pLannotate 1.2.2; 33 found; start..end, strand, type, name):
      1..53      -  misc_feature   bom (fragment): basis of mobility region from pBR322
    208..587     +  enhancer       CMV enhancer: human cytomegalovirus immediate early enhancer
    588..787     +  promoter       CMV promoter: human cytomegalovirus (CMV) immediate early promoter
    805..985     +  LTR            5' LTR (truncated): truncated 5' long terminal repeat (LTR) from HIV-1
   1032..1157    +  misc_feature   HIV-1 Ψ: packaging signal of human immunodeficiency virus type 1
   1141..1504    +  CDS            HIV-1 gag (fragment): gag protein from human immunodeficiency virus 1; gag
   1650..1883    +  misc_feature   RRE: The Rev response element (RRE) of HIV-1 allows for Rev-dependent mRNA export from the nucleus to the cytoplasm.
   2260..2360    +  CDS            Rev (fragment): human immunodeficiency virus 1 (HIV-1) Rev protein; rev; enhances nuclear export of unspliced and incompletely spliced viral mRNAs
   2410..2527    +  misc_feature   cPPT/CTS: central polypurine tract and central termination sequence of HIV-1
   2575..2886    +  promoter       tight TRE promoter: Tet-responsive promoter PTight, consisting of seven tet operator sequences followed by the minimal CMV promoter
   2958..4169    +  promoter       UbC promoter: human ubiquitin C promoter
   4215..4454    +  CDS            CD24: CD24_HUMAN - Also known as CD24A. Experimental evidence at protein level: Swiss-Prot protein existence level 1. May have a pivotal role in cell differentiation of different cell types. Signaling could be triggered by the binding of a lectin- like ligand to the CD24 carbohydrates, and transduced by the release of second messengers derived from the GPI-anchor. Modulates B-cell activation responses. Promotes AG-dependent proliferation of B-cells, and prevents their terminal differentiation into antibody-forming cells (PubMed:11313396). In association with SIGLEC10 may be involved in the selective
   4519..5237    +  CDS            EmGFP (fragment): Emerald GFP mammalian codon-optimized
   5274..5297    +  misc_feature   MCS (fragment): pBluescript multiple cloning site
   5297..5885    +  misc_feature   WPRE: woodchuck hepatitis virus posttranscriptional regulatory element
   5886..5905    +  misc_feature   MCS (fragment): pBluescript multiple cloning site
   5907..6407    +  CDS            nef (fragment): NEF_HV1LA - Experimental evidence at protein level: Swiss-Prot protein existence level 1. Extracellular Nef protein targets CD4(+) T-lymphocytes for apoptosis by interacting with CXCR4 surface receptors. From Human immunodeficiency virus type 1 group M subtype B (isolate Lai) (HIV-1).
   6414..6594    +  LTR            5' LTR (truncated): truncated 5' long terminal repeat (LTR) from HIV-1
   6626..6850    +  polyA_signal   bGH poly(A) signal: bovine growth hormone polyadenylation signal
   6854..6875    +  promoter       SV40 promoter (fragment): SV40 enhancer and early promoter
   6896..7324    +  rep_origin     f1 ori (sequence partly withheld): f1 bacteriophage origin of replication; arrow indicates direction of (+) strand synthesis
   7338..7667    +  promoter       SV40 promoter: SV40 enhancer and early promoter
   7715..7762    +  promoter       EM7 promoter: synthetic bacterial promoter&nbsp
   7781..8155    +  CDS            BleoR: antibiotic-binding protein; Sh ble from Streptoalloteichus hindustanus; confers resistance to bleomycin, phleomycin, and Zeocin™
   8165..8290    +  CDS            ble (fragment): BLE_KLEPN - Experimental evidence at protein level: Swiss-Prot protein existence level 1. Binding protein with a strong affinity to the bleomycin family of antibiotics. Binds to CL990; an antimitotic-antibiotic compound. From Klebsiella pneumoniae.
   8285..8406    +  polyA_signal   SV40 poly(A) signal: SV40 polyadenylation signal
   8479..8495    -  protein_bind   lac operator: The lac repressor binds to the lac operator to inhibit transcription in E. coli. This inhibition can be relieved by adding lactose or isopropyl-β-D-thiogalactopyranoside (IPTG). lac repressor encoded by lacI
   8503..8533    -  promoter       lac promoter: promoter for the E. coli lac operon
   8548..8569    -  protein_bind   CAP binding site: CAP binding activates transcription in the presence of cAMP. E. coli catabolite activator protein
   8582..8674    -  CDS            lacI (fragment): lac repressor; lacI; The lac repressor binds to the lac operator to inhibit transcription in E. coli. This inhibition can be relieved by adding lactose or isopropyl-β-D-thiogalactopyranoside (IPTG).
   8857..9445    -  rep_origin     ori: high-copy-number ColE1/pMB1/pBR322/pUC origin of replication
   9616..10476   -  CDS            AmpR: β-lactamase; bla; confers resistance to ampicillin, carbenicillin, and related antibiotics
  10477..10581   -  promoter       AmpR promoter: bla
