[The description below was written by a language model from this plasmid's Addgene catalogue record and pLannotate feature annotations shown in this document.]
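Description:
TRE-UBC-hCD24-T2A-GFP is an HIV-1-based lentiviral transfer plasmid built on the pCW backbone for expressing human CD24 in mammalian cells. It is maintained in E. coli at high copy through a ColE1/pUC-type origin with ampicillin selection. The backbone also carries an f1 origin and an SV40/EM7-driven bleomycin/Zeocin resistance cassette that lies outside the LTR-flanked region, so it would not be transferred with the packaged genome. A CMV enhancer/promoter fused to a truncated 5' LTR drives transcription of the viral genomic RNA in packaging cells. This RNA includes the Ψ packaging signal with a partial gag sequence, the Rev response element for Rev-dependent nuclear export, and the cPPT/CTS. A second truncated LTR element and a bGH polyadenylation signal close the viral unit.

The payload sits between the cPPT and the 3' LTR. A tight Tet-responsive promoter from the parent vector is still annotated upstream, but it is immediately followed by the human ubiquitin C promoter, which the record lists as the promoter for the insert. The annotated features include no Tet transactivator, so expression is presumably constitutive from UbC. The human CD24 coding sequence is followed by an Emerald-type GFP. The plasmid name indicates a T2A self-cleaving peptide between them, which corresponds to the short unannotated gap in the feature table, so both proteins would be produced from a single transcript. A WPRE downstream enhances transcript stability and expression. GFP is the only listed marker for transduced cells and allows sorting or tracking of CD24-expressing populations. The associated publication concerns engineering human pluripotent stem cell lines to evade xenogeneic transplantation barriers, the context in which this CD24 overexpression vector was used.
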