Addgene plasmid #205456: TRE-UBC-hCD24-T2A-GFP
Purpose: lentiviral plasmid for expression of human CD24
Depositing lab: Deepta Bhattacharya. Depositing organization: University of Arizona. Publication: Engineering human pluripotent stem cell lines to evade xenogeneic transplantation barriers. Pizzato HA, Alonso-Guallart P, Woods J, Connelly JP, Fehniger TA, Atkinson JP, Pruett-Miller SM, Monsma FJ Jr, Bhattacharya D. Stem Cell Reports. 2023 Dec 22:S2213-6711(23)00496-4. doi: 10.1016/j.stemcr.2023.12.003. PubMed 38215755.
Backbone
  Vector backbone: pCW
  Vector type: Mammalian Expression
  Selectable markers: GFP
Growth in bacteria
  Bacterial resistance: Ampicillin, 100 μg/mL
  Growth temperature: 37°C
  Growth strain: DH5alpha
  Copy number: High Copy
Gene/Insert
  Gene/Insert name: hCD24
  Species: H. sapiens (human)
  Entrez Gene: CD24 (a.k.a. CD24A)
  Promoter: UBC
  Cloning method: Gibson Cloning
Terms and licenses: Academic/Nonprofit Terms; Industry Terms: Not Available to Industry
Depositor comments: Please visit https://www.biorxiv.org/content/10.1101/2023.06.27.546594v1 for bioRxiv preprint.
How to cite: TRE-UBC-hCD24-T2A-GFP was a gift from Deepta Bhattacharya (Addgene plasmid # 205456 ; http://n2t.net/addgene:205456 ; RRID:Addgene_205456)
